>Addgene plasmid #29494 | pJ177 | addgene partial sequence | sequence record 34927 | 29494 with rrnB-T1-term-R
AGGCGTTCCTACTCTCGCATGGGGAGACCCCACACTACCATCGGCGCTACGGCGTTTCACTTCTGAGTTC
GGCATGGGGTCAGGTGGGACCACCGCGCTACTGCCGCCAGGCAAATTCTGTTTTATCAGCCTAGGCCCTT
TCGTCTTCAAGAATTATCATGTTTGACAGCTTATCATCGAATAGCTTTAATGCGGTAGTTTATCACAGTT
AAATTGCTAACGCAGTCAGGAGTATTGATTATGACTATGATTACAACGCCCGGGCAGGAATTCGATTTAG
TCATCTTCTCCAGAGAGCAGCAGAAGAGCTTTCTTATAGTCCCCAGATGTATCTCCCTTAATCATGGAAT
AAAGAGAGGTGGCAAAATTCTTCCTAAACTCCTTCCTGATGTTAAACAGATCAATCTCACTCCTGGAAAC
CATGACTCTGATGAGGGTATGATCATCTGTCCCAGCTCCCTTCATAGCATAATAGAGGGTCTCTGCAAGG
TAGGCAGGTATACTTCGAATAGATTTCACAACAGCAAGGAGTAGTTGCTCTAAATTGCCAGAAGTCTCGC
GGTCAATGGTTTCCTCAATTTGAAATCCTGATATAGTCATGTACTTGTCAAACACCTTTCTCAAATGAGA
CACACTTCGTGTTCCAAAGATGGTGATAAACTTTTCTTCATCTGTCCCCCATTTAAGTTCTCCAGCCTGA
AATAAAGCCTGAGCATCTTGTTCAACTTGAGCTTCATCAATTCCAGCATCAGGGTCTCTGTTAGCCTGAA
GGAGAACCACCAACATCCGCTGGTAGTACCCTGAAGTGTC
