>Addgene plasmid #29494 | pJ177 | addgene partial sequence | sequence record 34928 | 29494 with M13pUC-Fwd
ATATTTTGTTTACTTTAAGAAGGAGATATAGATATGGCGGGTGGTTGTGGTCACGCACAGGTTCTCAGAG
GCACTGTGACTGACTTCCCTGGATTTGATGAGGAGGCTGATGCAGAAACTCTTCGGAAGGCTATGAAAGG
CTTGGGCACAGATGAGGAGAGCATCCTGACTCTGTTGACATCCCGAAGTAATGCTCAGCGCCAGGAAATC
TCTGCAGCTTTTAAGACTCTGTTTGGCAGGGATCTTCTGGATGACCTGAAATCAGAACTAACTGGAAAAT
TTGAAAAATTAATTGTGGCTCTGATGAAACCCTCTCGGCTTTATGATGCTTATGAACTGAAACATGCCTT
GAAGGGAGCTGGAACAAATGAAAAAGTACTGACAGAAATTATTGCTTCAAGGACACCTGAAGAACTGAGA
GCCATCAAACAAGTTTATGAAGAAGAATATGGCTCAAGCCTGGAAGATGACGTGGTGGGGGACACTTCAG
GGTACTACCAGCGGATGTTGGTGGTTCTCCTTCAGGCTAACAGAGACCCTGATGCTGGAATTGATGAAGC
TCAAGTTGAACAAGATGCTCAGGCTTTATTTCAGGCTGGAGAACTTAAATGGGGGACAGATGAAGAAAAG
TTTATCACCATCTTTGGAACACGAAGTGTGTCTCATTTGAGAAAGGTGTTTGACAAGTACATGACTATAT
CAGGATTTCAAATTGAGGAAACCATTGACCGCGAGACTTCTGGCAATTTAGAGCAACTACTCCTTGCTGT
TGTGAAATCTATTCGAAGTATACCTGCCTACCTTGCAGAGACCCTCTATTATGCTATGAAGGGAGCTGGG
ACAGATGATCATACCCTCATCAGAGTCATGGTTTCCAGGA
