[The description below was written by a language model from this plasmid's Addgene catalogue record.]
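Description:
pJ177 is a bacterial expression plasmid built on the Novagen pETBlue-1 backbone (about 4.5 kb without insert) that carries a modified human annexin V (ANXA5) coding sequence of roughly 980 bp. It is a high-copy plasmid selected with ampicillin. The record also lists chloramphenicol "for pLacI", which refers to a separate helper plasmid in the expression host that supplies lac repressor, rather than to a marker on pJ177 itself. The promoter is not listed explicitly, but a T7 promoter primer is given for 5′ sequencing. This fits the pETBlue design, in which inserts are transcribed by T7 RNA polymerase in a suitable expression strain. The insert was placed into an EcoRV site that was destroyed at both junctions during cloning.

The encoded protein is a variant of annexin V-128. The wild-type initiator methionine is deleted and replaced by a short N-terminal extension, (Met)-Ala-Gly-Gly-Cys-Gly-His. Cys316 is changed to Ser, which presumably leaves the cysteine in the extension as the only cysteine in the protein, available for site-specific modification, although the record does not state this purpose. pJ177 additionally carries an Arg18Glu substitution.

The associated publication concerns the role of calcium-binding sites in annexin V binding to membranes, so the plasmid most likely serves to produce this recombinant mutant in E. coli for comparison with the parent annexin V-128 in binding studies. The record does not describe what specific effect the Arg18Glu change was intended to test. No feature table was supplied, so details of individual vector elements cannot be confirmed.
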