Addgene plasmid #29494: pJ177
Depositing lab: Jonathan Tait. Depositing organization: University of Washington. Publication: Essential role of B-helix calcium binding sites in annexin V-membrane binding. Jin M, Smith C, Hsieh HY, Gibson DF, Tait JF. J Biol Chem 2004; 279:40351-57. 10.1074/jbc.M405846200 PubMed 15280367.
Backbone
  Vector backbone: pETBlue 1
  Backbone manufacturer: Novagen
  Backbone size w/o insert (bp): 4457
  Vector type: Bacterial Expression
  Selectable markers: Chloramphenicol for pLacI
Growth in bacteria
  Bacterial resistance: Ampicillin, 100 μg/mL
  Growth temperature: 37°C
  Growth strain: DH5alpha
  Copy number: High Copy
Gene/Insert
  Gene/Insert name: annexin V-128 (alt names: Annexin A5-128; Annexin V)
  Species: H. sapiens (human)
  Insert size (bp): 980
  Mutation: Deletion of the initiator Met at position 1 of wild-type annexin V and a point mutation changing Cys 316 to Ser. Arg18Glu (gag)
  GenBank ID: NM_001154
  Entrez Gene: ANXA5 (a.k.a. ANX5, CPB-I, ENX2, HEL-S-7, PP4, RPRGL3, VAC-alph)
  Tag / fusion protein: (Met)-Ala-Gly-Gly-Cys-Gly-His (N terminal on insert)
  Cloning method: Restriction Enzyme; 5′ cloning site Eco RV (destroyed during cloning); 3′ cloning site Eco RV (destroyed during cloning)
  Sequencing primers: 5′ T7 promoter; 3′ pETBlueDOWN primer #70603-3
Terms and licenses: Academic/Nonprofit Terms; Industry Terms: Not Available to Industry
How to cite: pJ177 was a gift from Jonathan Tait (Addgene plasmid # 29494 ; http://n2t.net/addgene:29494 ; RRID:Addgene_29494)
